Addgene plasmid #136851: pEBTetBl-CLIP-CP110
Purpose: Mammalian expression of the centrosomal protein Cep110 N-terminally fused to CLIP-tag
Depositing lab: Kai Johnsson. Depositing organization: Swiss Federal Institute of Technology (EPFL). Publication: Selective chemical crosslinking reveals a Cep57-Cep63-Cep152 centrosomal complex. Lukinavicius G, Lavogina D, Orpinell M, Umezawa K, Reymond L, Garin N, Gonczy P, Johnsson K. Curr Biol. 2013 Feb 4;23(3):265-70. doi: 10.1016/j.cub.2012.12.030. Epub 2013 Jan 17. PubMed 23333316.
Backbone
  Vector backbone: pEBTetBl
  Backbone size w/o insert (bp): 10945
  Vector type: Mammalian Expression
  Selectable markers: Blasticidin
Growth in bacteria
  Bacterial resistance: Ampicillin, 100 μg/mL
  Growth temperature: 37°C
  Growth strain: DH5alpha
  Copy number: High Copy
Gene/Insert
  Gene/Insert name: CLIP-CP110
  Species: H. sapiens (human), Synthetic
  Insert size (bp): 3849
  Entrez Gene: CCP110 (a.k.a. CP110, Cep110)
  Promoter: CMV-TetO2
  Tag / fusion protein: FLAG-tag / His-tag (N terminal on insert)
  Cloning method: Gateway Cloning
  Sequencing primers: 5′ CMV_Fwd; 3′ BGH_Rev
Terms and licenses: Academic/Nonprofit Terms; Industry Terms: Not Available to Industry
How to cite: pEBTetBl-CLIP-CP110 was a gift from Kai Johnsson (Addgene plasmid # 136851 ; http://n2t.net/addgene:136851 ; RRID:Addgene_136851)
