[The description below was written by a language model from this plasmid's Addgene catalogue record and pLannotate feature annotations shown in this document.]
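Description:
pEBTetBl-CLIP-CP110 is an episomal, tetracycline-regulated mammalian expression plasmid built on the pEBTetBl backbone. It is propagated in E. coli through a high-copy ColE1/pUC-type origin with ampicillin resistance. In mammalian cells it carries the Epstein-Barr virus oriP element together with an EBNA1 coding sequence, a pairing that allows the plasmid to be replicated and retained as an extrachromosomal episome in dividing cells. Stable maintenance is selected with blasticidin, through a blasticidin S deaminase gene driven by the SV40 early promoter and terminated by an SV40 polyadenylation signal. Short fragments of EBV genes and of pBR322 elements flanking these parts appear to be backbone remnants.

The payload is human CCP110 (CP110, Cep110), a centriolar protein involved in centrosome duplication and the control of ciliogenesis. It is fused at its N terminus to CLIP-tag, which the annotation detects as an MGMT-derived sequence because CLIP-tag is an engineered alkyltransferase that covalently labels itself with benzylcytosine substrates. A His tag lies immediately upstream of the CLIP sequence. The catalogue also lists a FLAG tag, which the feature table does not annotate. The CP110 reading frame is flanked by attB1 and attB2 sites, consistent with Gateway cloning.

Expression is driven by a CMV enhancer/promoter followed by tet operator sites (CMV-TetO2) and ends at a bGH polyadenylation signal. A separate cassette on the same plasmid, with RSV promoter elements and a β-globin intron, expresses TetR. TetR represses the CMV-TetO2 promoter until tetracycline or doxycycline is added. The construct therefore provides inducible expression of CLIP-labelled CP110, and the associated publication used chemical crosslinking to study centrosomal protein complexes.
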