Features (pLannotate 1.2.2; 31 found; start..end, strand, type, name):
     85..196     +  polyA_signal   bGH poly(A) signal: bovine growth hormone polyadenylation signal
    737..2294    -  rep_origin     oriP (fragment): Epstein-Barr virus oriP replication origin (Yates et al., 2000)
   2407..2625    -  CDS            gL (fragment): GL_EBVB9 - Experimental evidence at protein level: Swiss-Prot protein existence level 1. The heterodimer glycoprotein H-glycoprotein L is required for the fusion of viral and plasma membranes leading to virus entry into the host cell. Acts as a functional inhibitor of gH and maintains gH in an inhibited form. Upon binding to host integrins, gL dissociates from gH leading to activation of the viral fusion glycoproteins gB and gH. Fusion of EBV with B-lymphocytes requires the additional receptor- binding protein gp42, which forms a complex with gH/gL. The heterodimer gH/gL targets also host EPHA
   2708..4633    -  CDS            EBNA1: Epstein-Barr nuclear antigen 1, also known as EBNA-1 crucial for latent viral infection, and for episomal amplification of vectors containing the oriP origin (Okita et al., 2013)
   4671..5015    -  CDS            BRRF2_EBVB9 (fragment): Protein inferred from homology: Swiss-Prot protein existence level 3. From Epstein-Barr virus (strain B95-8) (HHV-4) (Human herpesvirus 4).
   5018..5041    -  promoter       tet promoter (fragment): E. coli promoter for tetracycline efflux protein gene
   5154..5258    +  promoter       AmpR promoter: bla
   5259..6119    +  CDS            AmpR: β-lactamase; bla; confers resistance to ampicillin, carbenicillin, and related antibiotics
   6290..6878    +  rep_origin     ori: high-copy-number ColE1/pMB1/pBR322/pUC origin of replication
   6924..7047    -  CDS            TcR (fragment): tetracycline efflux protein; tet; confers resistance to tetracycline
   7085..7382    +  promoter       SV40 promoter: SV40 enhancer and early promoter
   7404..7802    +  CDS            BSD: blasticidin S deaminase; Aspergillus terreus BSD; confers resistance to blasticidin
   7846..7980    +  polyA_signal   SV40 poly(A) signal: SV40 polyadenylation signal
   8102..8154    -  misc_feature   bom (fragment): basis of mobility region from pBR322
   8285..8378    +  ncRNA          Retro dr1: Accession: RF00214 - Retrovirus direct repeat 1 (dr1)
   8414..8675    +  promoter       RSV promoter: Rous sarcoma virus enhancer/promoter
   8701..8761    +  promoter       SV40 promoter (fragment): SV40 early promoter
   8792..9364    +  intron         β-globin intron: intron from rabbit β-globin gene
   9419..9437    +  promoter       T7 promoter: promoter for bacteriophage T7 RNA polymerase
   9448..10068   +  CDS            tetR: TETR2_ECOLX - Experimental evidence at protein level: Swiss-Prot protein existence level 1. TetR is the repressor of the tetracycline resistance element; its N-terminal region forms a helix-turn-helix structure and binds DNA. Binding of tetracycline to TetR reduces the repressor affinity for the tetracycline resistance gene (tetA) promoter operator sites. From Escherichia coli.
  10110..10231   +  polyA_signal   SV40 poly(A) signal: SV40 polyadenylation signal
  10286..10665   +  enhancer       CMV enhancer: human cytomegalovirus immediate early enhancer
  10666..10869   +  promoter       CMV promoter: human cytomegalovirus (CMV) immediate early promoter
  10871..10890   +  promoter       PLtetO-1 promoter (fragment): modified phage lambda PL promoter with tet operator sites (Lutz and Bujard, 1997)
  10892..10911   +  promoter       PLtetO-1 promoter (fragment): modified phage lambda PL promoter with tet operator sites (Lutz and Bujard, 1997)
  10919..10952   +  promoter       TRE3GV promoter (fragment): 3rd-generation Tet-responsive promoter that can be activated by binding of Tet-On® 3G, optimized for retroviral and lentiviral vectors
  11068..11085   +  CDS            9xHis (fragment): 9xHis affinity tag
  11086..11628   +  CDS            MGMT (fragment): MGMT_HUMAN - Experimental evidence at protein level: Swiss-Prot protein existence level 1. Involved in the cellular defense against the biological effects of O6-methylguanine (O6-MeG) and O4-methylthymine (O4-MeT) in DNA. Repairs the methylated nucleobase in DNA by stoichiometrically transferring the methyl group to a cysteine residue in the enzyme. This is a suicide reaction: the enzyme is irreversibly inactivated. From Homo sapiens (Human).
  11671..11695   +  protein_bind   attB1: mutant version of attB; recombination site for the Gateway® BP reaction BP Clonase™
  11698..14634   +  CDS            CCP110: CP110_HUMAN - Also known as CEP110, CP110, KIAA0419. Experimental evidence at protein level: Swiss-Prot protein existence level 1. Necessary for centrosome duplication at different stages of procentriole formation. Acts as a key negative regulator of ciliogenesis in collaboration with CEP97 by capping the mother centriole thereby preventing cilia formation (PubMed:17719545 PubMed:17681131, PubMed:23486064). Also involved in promoting ciliogenesis. May play a role in the assembly of the mother centriole subdistal appendages (SDA) thereby effecting the fusion of recycling endosomes to basal bodi
  14678..14      -  protein_bind   attB2 (across the origin): mutant version of attB; recombination site for the Gateway® BP reaction BP Clonase™
>Addgene plasmid #136851 | pEBTetBl-CLIP-CP110 | addgene full sequence | sequence record 276291 | Addgene NGS Result
TTGTACAAAGTGGTGATGGCAGCTAGCGGCGCGCCCGGCCGCTCGAGTCTAGAGGGCCCGTTTAAACCCG
CTGATCAGCCTCGACTGTGCCTTCTAGTTGCCAGCCATCTGTTGTTTGCCCCTCCCCCGTGCCTTCCTTG
ACCCTGGAAGGTGCCACTCCCACTGTCCTTTCCTAATAAAATGAGGAAATTGCATCGCATTGTCTGAGTA
GGTGTCATTCTATTCTGGGGGGTGGGGTGGGGCAGGACAGCAAGGGGGAGGATTGGGAAGACAATAGCAG
GCTAGAGGATCGATCCCCGCCCCGGACGAACTAAACCTGACTACGACATCTCTGCCCCTTCTTCGCGGGG
CAGTGCATGTAATCCCTTCAGTTGGTTGGTACAACTTGCCAACTGGGCCCTGTTCCACATGTGACACGGG
GGGGGACCAAACACAAAGGGGTTCTCTGACTGTAGTTGACATCCTTATAAATGGATGTGCACATTTGCCA
ACACTGAGTGGCTTTCATCCTGGAGCAGACTTTGCAGTCTGTGGACTGCAACACAACATTGCCTTTATGT
GTAACTCTTGGCTGAAGCTCTTACACCAATGCTGGGGGACATGTACCTCCCAGGGGCCCAGGAAGACTAC
GGGAGGCTACACCAACGTCAATCAGAGGGGCCTGTGTAGCTACCGATAAGCGGACCCTCAAGAGGGCATT
AGCAATAGTGTTTATAAGGCCCCCTTGTTAACCCTAAACGGGTAGCATATGCTTCCCGGGTAGTAGTATA
TACTATCCAGACTAACCCTAATTCAATAGCATATGTTACCCAACGGGAAGCATATGCTATCGAATTAGGG
TTAGTAAAAGGGTCCTAAGGAACAGCGATATCTCCCACCCCATGAGCTGTCACGGTTTTATTTACATGGG
GTCAGGATTCCACGAGGGTAGTGAACCATTTTAGTCACAAGGGCAGTGGCTGAAGATCAAGGAGCGGGCA
GTGAACTCTCCTGAATCTTCGCCTGCTTCTTCATTCTCCTTCGTTTAGCTAATAGAATAACTGCTGAGTT
GTGAACAGTAAGGTGTATGTGAGGTGCTCGAAAACAAGGTTTCAGGTGACGCCCCCAGAATAAAATTTGG
ACGGGGGGTTCAGTGGTGGCATTGTGCTATGACACCAATATAACCCTCACAAACCCCTTGGGCAATAAAT
ACTAGTGTAGGAATGAAACATTCTGAATATCTTTAACAATAGAAATCCATGGGGTGGGGACAAGCCGTAA
AGACTGGATGTCCATCTCACACGAATTTATGGCTATGGGCAACACATAATCCTAGTGCAATATGATACTG
GGGTTATTAAGATGTGTCCCAGGCAGGGACCAAGACAGGTGAACCATGTTGTTACACTCTATTTGTAACA
AGGGGAAAGAGAGTGGACGCCGACAGCAGCGGACTCCACTGGTTGTCTCTAACACCCCCGAAAATTAAAC
GGGGCTCCACGCCAATGGGGCCCATAAACAAAGACAAGTGGCCACTCTTTTTTTTGAAATTGTGGAGTGG
GGGCACGCGTCAGCCCCCACACGCCGCCCTGCGGTTTTGGACTGTAAAATAAGGGTGTAATAACTTGGCT
GATTGTAACCCCGCTAACCACTGCGGTCAAACCACTTGCCCACAAAACCACTAATGGCACCCCGGGGAAT
ACCTGCATAAGTAGGTGGGCGGGCCAAGATAGGGGCGCGATTGCTGCGATCTGGAGGACAAATTACACAC
ACTTGCGCCTGAGCGCCAAGCACAGGGTTGTTGGTCCTCATATTCACGAGGTCGCTGAGAGCACGGTGGG
CTAATGTTGCCATGGGTAGCATATACTACCCAAATATCTGGATAGCATATGCTATCCTAATCTATATCTG
GGTAGCATAGGCTATCCTAATCTATATCTGGGTAGTATATGCTATCCTAATCTGTATCCGGGTAGCATAT
GCTATCCTAATAGAGATTAGGGTAGTATATGCTATCCTAATTTATATCTGGGTAGCATATACTACCCAAA
TATCTGGATAGCATATGCTATCCTAATCTATATCTGGGTAGCATATGCTATCCTAATCTATATCTGGGTA
GCATAGGCTATCCTAATCTATATCTGGGTAGCATATGCTATCCTAATCTATATCTGGGTAGTATATGCTA
TCCTAATTTATATCTGGGTAGCATAGGCTATCCTAATCTATATCTGGGTAGCATATGCTATCCTAATCTA
TATCTGGGTAGTATATGCTATCCTAATCTGTATCCGGGTAGCATATGCTATCCTCATGCATATACAGTCA
GCATATGATACCCAGTAGTAGAGTGGGAGTGCTATCCTTTGCATATGCCGCCACCTCCCAAGGGGGCGTG
AATTTTCGCTGCTTGTCCTTTTCCTGCTGGTTGCTCCCATTCTTAGGTGAATTTAAGGAGGCCAGGCTAA
AGCCGTCGCATGTCTGATTGCTCACCAGGTAAATGTCGCTAATGTTTTCCAACGCGAGAAGGTGTTGAGC
GCGGAGCTGAGTGACGTGACAACATGGGTATGCCCAATTGCCCCATGTTGGGAGGACGAAAATGGTGACA
AGACAGATGGCCAGAAATACACCAACAGCACGCATGATGTCTACTGGGGATTTATTCTTTAGTGCGGGGG
AATACACGGCTTTTAATACGATTGAGGGCGTCTCCTAACAAGTTACATCACTCCTGCCCTTCCTCACCCT
CATCTCCATCACCTCCTTCATCTCCGTCATCTCCGTCATCACCCTCCGCGGCAGCCCCTTCCACCATAGG
TGGAAACCAGGGAGGCAAATCTACTCCATCGTCAAAGCTGCACACAGTCACCCTGATATTGCAGGTAGGA
GCGGGCTTTGTCATAACAAGGTCCTTAATCGCATCCTTCAAAACCTCAGCAAATATATGAGTTTGTAAAA
AGACCATGAAATAACAGACAATGGACTCCCTTAGCGGGCCAGGTTGTGGGCCGGGTCCAGGGGCCATTCC
AAAGGGGAGACGACTCAATGGTGTAAGACGACATTGTGGAATAGCAAGGGCAGTTCCTCGCCTTAGGTTG
TAAAGGGAGGTCTTACTACCTCCATATACGAACACACCGGCGACCCAAGTTCCTTCGTCGGTAGTCCTTT
CTACGTGACTCCTAGCCAGGAGAGCTCTTAAACCTTCTGCAATGTTCTCAAATTTCGGGTTGGAACCTCC
TTGACCACGATGCTTTCCAAACCACCCTCCTTTTTTGCGCCTGCCTCCATCACCCTGACCCCGGGGTCCA
GTGCTTGGGCCTTCTCCTGGGTCATCTGCGGGGCCCTGCTCTATCGCTCCCGGGGGCACGTCAGGCTCAC
CATCTGGGCCACCTTCTTGGTGGTATTCAAAATAATCGGCTTCCCCTACAGGGTGGAAAAATGGCCTTCT
ACCTGGAGGGGGCCTGCGCGGTGGAGACCCGGATGATGATGACTGACTACTGGGACTCCTGGGCCTCTTT
TCTCCACGTCCACGACCTCTCCCCCTGGCTCTTTCACGACTTCCCCCCCTGGCTCTTTCACGTCCTCTAC
CCCGGCGGCCTCCACTACCTCCTCGACCCCGGCCTCCACTACCTCCTCGACCCCGGCCTCCACTGCCTCC
TCGACCCCGGCCTCCACCTCCTGCTCCTGCCCCTCCTGCTCCTGCCCCTCCTCCTGCTCCTGCCCCTCCT
GCCCCTCCTGCTCCTGCCCCTCCTGCCCCTCCTGCTCCTGCCCCTCCTGCCCCTCCTGCTCCTGCCCCTC
CTGCCCCTCCTCCTGCTCCTGCCCCTCCTGCCCCTCCTCCTSCTCCTSCCCCTCCTGCCCCTCCTGCTCC
TSCCCCTCCTGCCCCTCCTGCTCCTGCCCCTCCTGCCCCTCCTGCTCCTGCCCCTCCTGCTCCTGCCCCT
CCTGCTCCTGCCCCTCCTGCTCCTGCCCCTCCTGCCCCTCCTGCCCCTCCTCCTGCTCCTGCCCCTCCTG
CTCCTGCCCCTCCTGCCCCTCCTGCCCCTCCTGCTCCTGCCCCTCCTCCTGCTCCTGCCCCTCCTGCCCC
TCCTGCCCCTCCTCCTGCTCCTGCCCCTCCTGCCCCTCCTCCTSCTCCTSCCCCTCCTCCTGCTCCTYCY
CCTCCTCCCCCTCCTGCCCCTCCTCCTGCTCCTGCCCCTCCTGCCCCTCCTCCTGCTCCTGCCCCTCCTC
CTGCTCCTGCCCCTCCTGCCCCTCCTGCCCCTCCTCCTSCTCCTGCCCCTCCTCCTGCTCCTGCCCCTCC
TGCCCCTCCTGCCCCTCCTGCCCCTCCTCCTGCTCCTGCCCCTCCTCCTGCTCCTGCCCCTCCTGCTCCT
GCCCCTCCCGCTCCTGCTCCTGCTCCTGTTCCACCGTGGGTCCCTTTGCAGCCAATGCAACTTGGACGTT
TTTGGGGTCTCCGGACACCATCTCTATGTCTTGGCCCTGATCCTGAGCCGCCCGGGGCTCCTGGTCTTCC
GCCTCCTCGTCCTCGTCCTCTTCCCCGTCCTCGTCCATGGTTATCACCCCCTCTTCTTTGAGGTCCACTG
CCGCCGGAGCCTTCTGGTCCAGATGTGTCTCCCTTCTCTCCTAGGCCATTTCCAGGTCCTGTACCTGGCC
CCTCGTCAGACATGATTCACACTAAAAGAGATCAATAGACATCTTTATTAGACGACGCTCAGTGAATACA
GGGAGTGCAGACTCCTGCCCCCTCCAACAGCCCCCCCACCCTCATCCCCTTCATGGTCGCTGTCAGACAG
ATCCAGGTCTGAAAATTCCCCATCCTCCGAACCATCCTCGTCCTCATCACCAATTACTCGCAGCCCGGAA
AACTCCCGCTGAACATCCTCAAGATTTGCGTCCTGAGCCTCAAGCCAGGCCTCAAATTCCTCGTCCCCCT
TTTTGCTGGACGGTAGGGATGGGGATTCTCGGGACCCCTCCTCTTCCTCTTCAAGGTCACCAGACAGAGA
TGCTACTGGGGCAACGGAAGAAAAGCTGGGTGCGGCCTGTGAGGATCAGCTTATCGATGATAAGCTGTCA
AACATGAGAATTCTTGAAGACGAAAGGGCCTCGTGATACGCCTATTTTTATAGGTTAATGTCATGATAAT
AATGGTTTCTTAGACGTCAGGTGGCACTTTTCGGGGAAATGTGCGCGGAACCCCTATTTGTTTATTTTTC
TAAATACATTCAAATATGTATCCGCTCATGAGACAATAACCCTGATAAATGCTTCAATAATATTGAAAAA
GGAAGAGTATGAGTATTCAACATTTCCGTGTCGCCCTTATTCCCTTTTTTGCGGCATTTTGCCTTCCTGT
TTTTGCTCACCCAGAAACGCTGGTGAAAGTAAAAGATGCTGAAGATCAGTTGGGTGCACGAGTGGGTTAC
ATCGAACTGGATCTCAACAGCGGTAAGATCCTTGAGAGTTTTCGCCCCGAAGAACGTTTTCCAATGATGA
GCACTTTTAAAGTTCTGCTATGTGGCGCGGTATTATCCCGTGTTGACGCCGGGCAAGAGCAACTCGGTCG
CCGCATACACTATTCTCAGAATGACTTGGTTGAGTACTCACCAGTCACAGAAAAGCATCTTACGGATGGC
ATGACAGTAAGAGAATTATGCAGTGCTGCCATAACCATGAGTGATAACACTGCGGCCAACTTACTTCTGA
CAACGATCGGAGGACCGAAGGAGCTAACCGCTTTTTTGCACAACATGGGGGATCATGTAACTCGCCTTGA
TCGTTGGGAACCGGAGCTGAATGAAGCCATACCAAACGACGAGCGTGACACCACGATGCCTGCAGCAATG
GCAACAACGTTGCGCAAACTATTAACTGGCGAACTACTTACTCTAGCTTCCCGGCAACAATTAATAGACT
GGATGGAGGCGGATAAAGTTGCAGGACCACTTCTGCGCTCGGCCCTTCCGGCTGGCTGGTTTATTGCTGA
TAAATCTGGAGCCGGTGAGCGTGGGTCTCGCGGTATCATTGCAGCACTGGGGCCAGATGGTAAGCCCTCC
CGTATCGTAGTTATCTACACGACGGGGAGTCAGGCAACTATGGATGAACGAAATAGACAGATCGCTGAGA
TAGGTGCCTCACTGATTAAGCATTGGTAACTGTCAGACCAAGTTTACTCATATATACTTTAGATTGATTT
AAAACTTCATTTTTAATTTAAAAGGATCTAGGTGAAGATCCTTTTTGATAATCTCATGACCAAAATCCCT
TAACGTGAGTTTTCGTTCCACTGAGCGTCAGACCCCGTAGAAAAGATCAAAGGATCTTCTTGAGATCCTT
TTTTTCTGCGCGTAATCTGCTGCTTGCAAACAAAAAAACCACCGCTACCAGCGGTGGTTTGTTTGCCGGA
TCAAGAGCTACCAACTCTTTTTCCGAAGGTAACTGGCTTCAGCAGAGCGCAGATACCAAATACTGTCCTT
CTAGTGTAGCCGTAGTTAGGCCACCACTTCAAGAACTCTGTAGCACCGCCTACATACCTCGCTCTGCTAA
TCCTGTTACCAGTGGCTGCTGCCAGTGGCGATAAGTCGTGTCTTACCGGGTTGGACTCAAGACGATAGTT
ACCGGATAAGGCGCAGCGGTCGGGCTGAACGGGGGGTTCGTGCACACAGCCCAGCTTGGAGCGAACGACC
TACACCGAACTGAGATACCTACAGCGTGAGCTATGAGAAAGCGCCACGCTTCCCGAAGGGAGAAAGGCGG
ACAGGTATCCGGTAAGCGGCAGGGTCGGAACAGGAGAGCGCACGAGGGAGCTTCCAGGGGGAAACGCCTG
GTATCTTTATAGTCCTGTCGGGTTTCGCCACCTCTGACTTGAGCGTCGATTTTTGTGATGCTCGTCAGGG
GGGCGGAGCCTATGGAAAAACGCCAGCAACGCGGCCTTTTTACGGTTCCTGGCCTTTTGCTGGCCTTGAA
GCTGTCCCTGATGGTCGTCATCTACCTGCCTGGACAGCATGGCCTGCAACGCGGGCATCCCGATGCCGCC
GGAAGCGAGAAGAATCATAATGGGGAAGGCCATCCAGCCTCGCGTCGAACTAGATGATCCGGCTGTGGAA
TGTGTGTCAGTTAGGGTGTGGAAAGTCCCCAGGCTCCCCAGCAGGCAGAAGTATGCAAAGCATGCATCTC
AATTAGTCAGCAACCAGGTGTGGAAAGTCCCCAGGCTCCCCAGCAGGCAGAAGTATGCAAAGCATGCATC
TCAATTAGTCAGCAACCATAGTCCCGCCCCTAACTCCGCCCATCCCGCCCCTAACTCCGCCCAGTTCCGC
CCATTCTCCGCCCCATGGCTGACTAATTTTTTTTATTTATGCAGAGGCCGAGGCCGCCTCGGCCTCTGAG
CTATTCCAGAAGTAGTGAGGAGGCTTTTTTGGAGGGTGACCGCCACGACCGGTATGGCCAAGCCTTTGTC
TCAAGAAGAATCCACCCTCATTGAAAGAGCAACGGCTACAATCAACAGCATCCCCATCTCTGAAGACTAC
AGCGTCGCCAGCGCAGCTCTCTCTAGCGACGGCCGCATCTTCACTGGTGTCAATGTATATCATTTTACTG
GGGGACCTTGTGCAGAACTCGTGGTGCTGGGCACTGCTGCTGCTGCGGCAGCTGGCAACCTGACTTGTAT
CGTCGCGATCGGAAATGAGAACAGGGGCATCTTGAGCCCCTGCGGACGGTGCCGACAGGTGCTTCTCGAT
CTGCATCCTGGGATCAAAGCCATAGTGAAGGACAGTGATGGACAGCCGACGGCAGTTGGGATTCGTGAAT
TGCTGCCCTCTGGTTATGTGTGGGAGGGCTAACGGTCCGACGCGGCCCGACGGGTCCGAGGGGGGTCGAC
CTCGAAACTTGTTTATTGCAGCTTATAATGGTTACAAATAAAGCAATAGCATCACAAATTTCACAAATAA
AGCATTTTTTTCACTGCATTCTAGTTGTGGTTTGTCCAAACTCATCAATGTATCTTATCATGTCTGGATC
TGATCCGAACCCCTTCCTCGACCAATTCTCATGTTTGACAGCTTATCATCGCAGATCCGGGCAACGTTGT
TGCCATTGCTCGACCAATTCTCATGTTTGACAGCTTATCATCGCAGATCCGTATGGTGCACTCTCAGTAC
AATCTGCTCTGATGCCGCATAGTTAAGCCAGTATCTGCTCCCTGCTTGTGTGTTGGAGGTCGCTGAGTAG
TGCGCGAGCAAAATTTAAGCTACAACAAGGCAAGGCTTGACCGACAATTGCATGAAGAATCTGCTTAGGG
TTAGGCGTTTTGCGCTGCTTCGCGATGTACGGGCCAGATATACGCGTATCTGAGGGGACTAGGGTGTGTT
TAGGCGAAAAGCGGGGCTTCGGTTGTACGCGGTTAGGAGTCCCCTCAGGATATAGTAGTTTCGCTTTTGC
ATAGGGAGGGGGAAATGTAGTCTTATGCAATACTCTTGTAGTCTTGCAACATGGTAACGATGAGTTAGCA
ACATGCCTTACAAGGAGAGAAAAAGCACCGTGCATGCCGATTGGTGGAAGTAAGGTGGTACGATCGTGCC
TTATTAGGAAGGCAACAGACGGGTCTGACATGGATTGGACGAACCACTGAATTCCGCATTGCAGAGATAT
TGTATTTAAGTGCCTAGCTCGATACAATAAACGCCATTTGACCATTCACCACATTGGTGTGCACCTCCAA
GCTGGCCGGGGATCCTCTAGGGCCTCTGAGCTATTCCAGAAGTAGTGAAGAGGCTTTTTTGGAGGCCTAG
GCTTTTGCAAAAAGCTCCGGATCGATCCTGAGAACTTCAGGGTGAGTTTGGGGACCCTTGATTGTTCTTT
CTTTTTCGCTATTGTAAAATTCATGTTATATGGAGGGGGCAAAGTTTTCAGGGTGTTGTTTAGAATGGGA
AGATGTCCCTTGTATCACCATGGACCCTCATGATAATTTTGTTTCTTTCACTTTCTACTCTGTTGACAAC
CATTGTCTCCTCTTATTTTCTTTTCATTTTCTGTAACTTTTTCGTTAAACTTTAGCTTGCATTTGTAACG
AATTTTTAAATTCACTTTTGTTTATTTGTCAGATTGTAAGTACTTTCTCTAATCACTTTTTTTTCAAGGC
AATCAGGGTATATTATATTGTACTTCAGCACAGTTTTAGAGAACAATTGTTATAATTAAATGATAAGGTA
GAATATTTCTGCATATAAATTCTGGCTGGCGTGGAAATATTCTTATTGGTAGAAACAACTACATCCTGGT
CATCATCCTGCCTTTCTCTTTATGGTTACAATGATATACACTGTTTGAGATGAGGATAAAATACTCTGAG
TCCAAACCGGGCCCCTCTGCTAACCATGTTCATGCCTTCTTCTTTTTCCTACAGCTCCTGGGCAACGTGC
TGGTTATTGTGCTGTCTCATCATTTTGGCAAAGAATTGTAATACGACTCACTATAGGGCGAATTGATATG
TCTAGATTAGATAAAAGTAAAGTGATTAACAGCGCATTAGAGCTGCTTAATGAGGTCGGAATCGAAGGTT
TAACAACCCGTAAACTCGCCCAGAAGCTAGGTGTAGAGCAGCCTACATTGTATTGGCATGTAAAAAATAA
GCGGGCTTTGCTCGACGCCTTAGCCATTGAGATGTTAGATAGGCACCATACTCACTTTTGCCCTTTAGAA
GGGGAAAGCTGGCAAGATTTTTTACGTAATAACGCTAAAAGTTTTAGATGTGCTTTACTAAGTCATCGCG
ATGGAGCAAAAGTACATTTAGGTACACGGCCTACAGAAAAACAGTATGAAACTCTCGAAAATCAATTAGC
CTTTTTATGCCAACAAGGTTTTTCACTAGAGAATGCATTATATGCACTCAGCGCTGTGGGGCATTTTACT
TTAGGTTGCGTATTGGAAGATCAAGAGCATCAAGTCGCTAAAGAAGAAAGGGAAACACCTACTACTGATA
GTATGCCGCCATTATTACGACAAGCTATCGAATTATTTGATCACCAAGGTGCAGAGCCAGCCTTCTTATT
CGGCCTTGAATTGATCATATGCGGATTAGAAAAACAACTTAAATGTGAAAGTGGGTCCGCGTACAGCGGA
TCCCGGGAATTCAGATCTTATTAAAGCAGAACTTGTTTATTGCAGCTTATAATGGTTACAAATAAAGCAA
TAGCATCACAAATTTCACAAATAAAGCATTTTTTTCACTGCATTCTAGTTGTGGTTTGTCCAAACTCATC
AATGTATCTTATCATGTCTGGTCGAATCCATGGCGCAGAACTGGTAGGTATGGAAGATCCGCGTTGACAT
TGATTATTGACTAGTTATTAATAGTAATCAATTACGGGGTCATTAGTTCATAGCCCATATATGGAGTTCC
GCGTTACATAACTTACGGTAAATGGCCCGCCTGGCTGACCGCCCAACGACCCCCGCCCATTGACGTCAAT
AATGACGTATGTTCCCATAGTAACGCCAATAGGGACTTTCCATTGACGTCAATGGGTGGAGTATTTACGG
TAAACTGCCCACTTGGCAGTACATCAAGTGTATCATATGCCAAGTACGCCCCCTATTGACGTCAATGACG
GTAAATGGCCCGCCTGGCATTATGCCCAGTACATGACCTTATGGGACTTTCCTACTTGGCAGTACATCTA
CGTATTAGTCATCGCTATTACCATGGTGATGCGGTTTTGGCAGTACATCAATGGGCGTGGATAGCGGTTT
GACTCACGGGGATTTCCAAGTCTCCACCCCATTGACGTCAATGGGAGTTTGTTTTGGCACCAAAATCAAC
GGGACTTTCCAAAATGTCGTAACAACTCCGCCCCATTGACGCAAATGGGCGGTAGGCGTGTACGGTGGGA
GGTCTATATAAGCAGAGCTCTCCCTATCAGTGATAGAGATCTCCCTATCAGTGATAGAGATCGTCGACGA
GCTCGTTTAGTGAACCGTCAGATCGCCTGGAGACGCCATCCACGCTGTTTTGACCTCCATAGAAGACACC
GGGACCGATCCAGCCTCCGGACTCTAGCGTTTAAACTTAAGCTTACCACCATGGATTATAAAGACGATGA
TGACAAGCACCACCACCACCACCACGACAAGGATTGTGAAATGAAACGCACCACACTGGACAGCCCTTTG
GGGAAGCTGGAGCTGTCTGGTTGTGAGCAGGGTCTGCACGAAATAATTTTTCTGGGCAAGGGGACGTCTG
CAGCTGATGCCGTGGAGGTCCCAGCCCCCGCTGCGGTTCTCGGAGGTCCGGAGCCCCTGATACAGGCTAC
AGCCTGGCTGAATGCCTATTTCCACCAGCCCGAGGCTATCGAAGAGTTCCCCGTGCCGGCTCTTCACCAT
CCCGTTTTCCAGCAAGAGTCGTTCACCAGACAGGTGTTATGGAAGCTGCTGAAGGTTGTGAAATTCGGAG
AAGTGATTTCTGAGTCACACTTAGCAGCCCTGGTAGGCAACCCCGCAGCCACGGCAGCAGTGAATACGGC
ACTGGATGGCAATCCTGTCCCTATCCTGATCCCGTGCCACAGAGTGGTCCAGGGGGATTCGGATGTGGGG
CCGTACCTTGGTGGACTGGCCGTGAAGGAATGGCTTCTGGCCCATGAAGGCCACCGGTTGGGGAAGCCAG
GCTTGGGATTCGAACTGGAGGTGCTGTTCCAGGGCCCCGGTACCGCCATCACAAGTTTGTACAAAAAAGC
AGGCTTAATGGAGGAGTATGAGAAGTTCTGTGAAAAAAGTCTTGCCAGAATACAAGAAGCATCACTATCC
ACAGAGAGCTTTCTCCCTGCTCAGTCTGAAAGTATCTCACTTATTCGCTTTCATGGAGTGGCTATCCTTT
CTCCACTGCTTAACATTGAGAAAAGAAAGGAAATGCAACAAGAAAAGCAGAAAGCACTTGATGTAGAAGC
AAGAAAGCAGGTTAACAGGAAGAAAGCTTTACTGACTCGTGTCCAGGAGATTCTTGACAATGTTCAGGTT
AGAAAAGCACCTAATGCCAGTGATTTTGATCAGTGGGAGATGGAAACAGTTTACTCTAATTCAGAAGTCA
GAAACTTGAATGTTCCTGCTACATTTCCAAATAGCTTTCCAAGCCATACGGAACACTCTACTGCAGCAAA
GCTTGATAAGATAGCTGGGATTTTGCCATTGGATAATGAGGACCAATGTAAAACTGATGGAATAGACTTA
GCTAGAGATTCAGAAGGATTTAATTCTCCGAAGCAATGTGATAGTTCCAATATTAGTCATGTAGAAAATG
AAGCTTTTCCAAAGACCTCTTCAGCAACCCCACAAGAAACTCTTATTTCTGATGGTCCCTTCTCAGTAAA
TGAACAACAGGATCTACCACTTTTGGCAGAAGTCATCCCAGATCCCTATGTAATGAGTCTTCAGAATCTG
ATGAAAAAGTCAAAGGAATATATAGAAAGAGAACAATCTAGACGCAGTCTGAGAGGTAGTATGAACAGAA
TTGTTAATGAGAGTCATTTAGACAAAGAACATGATGCTGTTGAAGTGGCTGACTGTGTAAAAGAGAAAGG
CCAGTTGACAGGCAAACACTGTGTCTCAGTTATTCCTGACAAACCAAGCCTTAATAAATCAAATGTTCTT
CTCCAAGGTGCTTCCACTCAAGCAAGCAGCATGAGTATGCCAGTTTTAGCTAGCTTTTCGAAAGTGGACA
TACCTATACGAACTGGCCATCCCACTGTTCTAGAGTCTAATTCTGATTTTAAAGTTATTCCCACTATTGT
TACCGAAAATAATGTTATCAAAAGTCTTACAGGTTCATATGCCAAATTACCTAGTCCAGAGCCAAGTATG
AGTCCTAAAATGCACCGAAGACGTTCCAGGACATCATCAGCGTGTCATATACTTATAAATAACCCAATAA
ATGCCTGTGAATTAAGCCCTAAAGGAAAAGAACAGGCAATGGACTTAATTATTCAAGATACTGATGAAAA
CACAAATGTGCCCGAAATTATGCCAAAGTTACCAACTGATTTAGCGGGAGTTTGTTCAAGCAAGGTTTAT
GTGGGCAAAAATACATCTGAAGTCAAAGAAGATGTGGTTTTAGGTAAATCAAATCAGGTATGTCAATCTT
CAGGAAATCATTTAGAAAATAAAGTTACTCATGGACTTGTTACTGTGGAAGGTCAGTTAACATCCGATGA
GAGAGGCGCACACATAATGAACAGTACCTGTGCTGCGATGCCAAAGCTGCATGAACCATATGCCAGCAGT
CAGTGTATAGCAAGTCCAAACTTTGGAACTGTGAGTGGACTCAAGCCAGCCAGTATGTTAGAGAAAAACT
GCAGTTTGCAAACAGAACTGAATAAGTCTTATGATGTAAAAAACCCTTCTCCTTTATTGATGCAAAACCA
GAATACGAGACAGCAGATGGACACACCTATGGTGTCCTGTGGAAATGAACAATTTTTGGATAACAGTTTT
GAGAAAGTTAAACGGAGACTTGATTTAGATATTGATGGTTTGCAAAAAGAAAACTGCCCTTATGTCATAA
CAAGTGGAATAACTGAACAAGAAAGGCAACATTTGCCAGAAAAAAGATACCCTAAGGGATCTGGCTTCGT
TAACAAGAATAAAATGTTAGGAACTAGTTCCAAAGAAAGCGAGGAGTTACTAAAAAGCAAGATGTTAGCT
TTTGAAGAAATGCGGAAGAGACTAGAAGAACAGCACGCCCAGCAATTATCACTACTCATAGCTGAGCAGG
AAAGGGAACAAGAAAGACTGCAAAAGGAAATAGAAGAGCAGGAGAAAATGTTAAAAGAGAAGAAGGCAAT
GACAGCGGAAGCCTCTGAGTTGGACATTAACAATGCAGTGGAATTAGAATGGAGAAAAATAAGTGACTCT
AGTTTGCTGGAAACAATGCTGTCTCAAGCGGACTCACTCCATACTTCAAATTCAAATAGTTCTGGTTTCA
CCAATTCTGCCATGCAATATAGCTTTGTTTCTGCAAACGAAGCACCATTCTACCTCTGGGGATCATCAAC
TAGTGGCTTGACCAAACTCTCAGTAACAAGGCCTTTTGGAAGAGCCAAAACTAGATGGTCTCAAGTTTTT
AGTCTGGAAATACAAGCAAAATTTAACAAAATAACTGCAGTGGCAAAAGGATTTCTTACTCGTAGACTTA
TGCAGACAGATAAGCTGAAGCAACTTCGACAAACTGTAAAAGATACTATGGAATTCATAAGAAGTTTTCA
GTCAGAAGCACCATTAAAGAGAGGCATTGTTTCAGCTCAAGATGCTTCACTTCAGGAAAGAGTGTTAGCT
CAGTTGCGAGCTGCCTTGTACGGTATTCATGACATATTCTTTGTAATGGATGCAGCTGAAAGAATGTCTA
TTCTACATCATGATCGAGAAGTTCGCAAAGAGAAAATGCTCAGGCAAATGGATAAAATGAAAAGTCCACG
AGTGGCTCTTTCAGCTGCAACACAGAAGTCTCTTGATAGGAAGAAATACATGAAAGCTGCTGAAATGGGA
ATGCCAAATAAGAAATTTCTGGTTAAACAAAATCCTTCTGAAACAAGAGTCCTTCAGCCAAACCAAGGAC
AGAATGCACCTGTTCATAGGCTACTTAGTAGACAAGGGAGTATATGCAGGAAAAATCCAAAGAAAGCGGC
CAAATGTTGCGACAATTTAAGAAGACAACATTCATTAGGATAATGATACCCAGCTTTC
